Addgene plasmid #85534: FgH1tUTG_mup53_Ex4
Purpose: Inducible expression of guide RNA (mup53_Ex4) with fluorescent GFP reporter
Depositing lab: Marco Herold. Depositing organization: Walter and Eliza Hall Institute of Medical Research. Publication: An inducible lentiviral guide RNA platform enables the identification of tumor-essential genes and tumor-promoting mutations in vivo. Aubrey BJ, Kelly GL, Kueh AJ, Brennan MS, O'Connor L, Milla L, Wilcox S, Tai L, Strasser A, Herold MJ. Cell Rep. 2015 Mar 3;10(8):1422-32. doi: 10.1016/j.celrep.2015.02.002. Epub 2015 Feb 26. PubMed 25732831.
Backbone
  Vector backbone: FUGW
  Backbone manufacturer: David Baltimore
  Total vector size (bp): 10957
Growth in bacteria
  Bacterial resistance: Ampicillin, 100 μg/mL
  Growth temperature: 37°C
  Growth strain: NEB Stable
  Copy number: High Copy
Gene/Insert
  Gene/Insert name: mu p53
  gRNA/shRNA sequence: TCCCGGCAACTATGGCTTCCACCT
  Species: M. musculus (mouse)
  Promoter: H1t
  Cloning method: Restriction Enzyme; 5′ cloning site BsmB1 (destroyed during cloning); 3′ cloning site BsmB1 (destroyed during cloning)
  Sequencing primers: 5′ CAGACATACAAACTAAAGAAT
Terms and licenses: Academic/Nonprofit Terms; Industry Terms: Not Available to Industry
How to cite: FgH1tUTG_mup53_Ex4 was a gift from Marco Herold (Addgene plasmid # 85534 ; http://n2t.net/addgene:85534 ; RRID:Addgene_85534)
