[The description below was written by a language model from this plasmid's Addgene catalogue record and pLannotate feature annotations shown in this document.]
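Description:
FgH1tUTG_mup53_Ex4 is a lentiviral guide RNA vector of about 11 kb built on the FUGW backbone, designed for doxycycline/tetracycline-inducible expression of an sgRNA against mouse p53 (the name indicates exon 4) together with a constitutive GFP marker. It is propagated in E. coli as a high-copy plasmid through a ColE1/pUC-type origin with ampicillin selection. The backbone also carries an f1 origin and an SV40/EM7-driven bleomycin/Zeocin resistance cassette lying outside the viral region.

The transfer cassette has the usual HIV-1-derived layout. A CMV enhancer/promoter is fused to a truncated 5' LTR to drive genomic RNA production in packaging cells. This is followed by the Ψ packaging signal with a gag fragment, the RRE for Rev-dependent export, and the cPPT/CTS. A WPRE sits upstream of a truncated 3' LTR, which is followed by a bGH polyadenylation signal.

Within this frame, a human H1 Pol III promoter modified with a tet operator element (H1t) drives the guide, which was cloned into BsmBI sites destroyed during cloning and is fused to the S. pyogenes Cas9 gRNA scaffold. Downstream, the human ubiquitin C promoter expresses the Tet repressor followed by EGFP. The gap between the two coding regions suggests a linking element, but the feature table does not annotate one. TetR binds the operator and silences the H1t promoter until tetracycline or doxycycline releases it, while EGFP marks transduced cells for tracking or sorting.

No Cas9 is encoded, so the nuclease must be supplied separately. The associated publication describes the platform as enabling inducible gene disruption to identify tumour-essential genes and tumour-promoting mutations in vivo, and this construct targets p53.
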