Features (pLannotate 1.2.2; 35 found; start..end, strand, type, name):
    156..485     +  promoter       SV40 promoter: SV40 enhancer and early promoter
    533..580     +  promoter       EM7 promoter: synthetic bacterial promoter&nbsp
    599..973     +  CDS            BleoR: antibiotic-binding protein; Sh ble from Streptoalloteichus hindustanus; confers resistance to bleomycin, phleomycin, and Zeocin™
    983..1108    +  CDS            ble (fragment): BLE_KLEPN - Experimental evidence at protein level: Swiss-Prot protein existence level 1. Binding protein with a strong affinity to the bleomycin family of antibiotics. Binds to CL990; an antimitotic-antibiotic compound. From Klebsiella pneumoniae.
   1103..1224    +  polyA_signal   SV40 poly(A) signal: SV40 polyadenylation signal
   1295..1317    -  protein_bind   lac operator (fragment): The lac repressor binds to the lac operator to inhibit transcription in E. coli. This inhibition can be relieved by adding lactose or isopropyl-β-D-thiogalactopyranoside (IPTG). lac repressor encoded by lacI
   1321..1351    -  promoter       lac promoter: promoter for the E. coli lac operon
   1366..1387    -  protein_bind   CAP binding site: CAP binding activates transcription in the presence of cAMP. E. coli catabolite activator protein
   1400..1492    -  CDS            lacI (fragment): lac repressor; lacI; The lac repressor binds to the lac operator to inhibit transcription in E. coli. This inhibition can be relieved by adding lactose or isopropyl-β-D-thiogalactopyranoside (IPTG).
   1675..2263    -  rep_origin     ori: high-copy-number ColE1/pMB1/pBR322/pUC origin of replication
   2434..3294    -  CDS            AmpR: β-lactamase; bla; confers resistance to ampicillin, carbenicillin, and related antibiotics
   3295..3399    -  promoter       AmpR promoter: bla
   3458..3510    -  misc_feature   bom (fragment): basis of mobility region from pBR322
   3665..4044    +  enhancer       CMV enhancer: human cytomegalovirus immediate early enhancer
   4045..4244    +  promoter       CMV promoter: human cytomegalovirus (CMV) immediate early promoter
   4262..4442    +  LTR            5' LTR (truncated): truncated 5' long terminal repeat (LTR) from HIV-1
   4489..4614    +  misc_feature   HIV-1 Ψ: packaging signal of human immunodeficiency virus type 1
   4598..4961    +  CDS            HIV-1 gag (fragment): gag protein from human immunodeficiency virus 1; gag
   5107..5340    +  misc_feature   RRE: The Rev response element (RRE) of HIV-1 allows for Rev-dependent mRNA export from the nucleus to the cytoplasm.
   5717..5817    +  CDS            Rev (fragment): human immunodeficiency virus 1 (HIV-1) Rev protein; rev; enhances nuclear export of unspliced and incompletely spliced viral mRNAs
   5867..5984    +  misc_feature   cPPT/CTS: central polypurine tract and central termination sequence of HIV-1
   6040..6239    +  promoter       H1 promoter (fragment): human H1 RNA promoter
   6239..6259    +  promoter       PLtetO-1 promoter (fragment): modified phage lambda PL promoter with tet operator sites (Lutz and Bujard, 1997)
   6283..6358    +  misc_RNA       gRNA scaffold: guide RNA scaffold for the Streptococcus pyogenes CRISPR/Cas9 system
   6394..7605    +  promoter       UbC promoter: human ubiquitin C promoter
   7616..7639    -  misc_feature   MCS (fragment): pUC18/19 multiple cloning site
   7643..8263    +  CDS            tetR: TETR2_ECOLX - Experimental evidence at protein level: Swiss-Prot protein existence level 1. TetR is the repressor of the tetracycline resistance element; its N-terminal region forms a helix-turn-helix structure and binds DNA. Binding of tetracycline to TetR reduces the repressor affinity for the tetracycline resistance gene (tetA) promoter operator sites. From Escherichia coli.
   8327..9046    +  CDS            EGFP: the original enhanced GFP (Yang et al., 1996) mammalian codon-optimized
   9063..9086    +  misc_feature   MCS (fragment): pBluescript multiple cloning site
   9086..9674    +  misc_feature   WPRE: woodchuck hepatitis virus posttranscriptional regulatory element
   9599..10177   +  CDS            nef (fragment): NEF_HV112 - Experimental evidence at protein level: Swiss-Prot protein existence level 1. Extracellular Nef protein targets CD4(+) T-lymphocytes for apoptosis by interacting with CXCR4 surface receptors. From Human immunodeficiency virus type 1 group M subtype B (isolate PCV12) (HIV-1).
  10184..10364   +  LTR            5' LTR (truncated): truncated 5' long terminal repeat (LTR) from HIV-1
  10396..10620   +  polyA_signal   bGH poly(A) signal: bovine growth hormone polyadenylation signal
  10624..10645   +  promoter       SV40 promoter (fragment): SV40 enhancer and early promoter
  10666..142     +  rep_origin     f1 ori (across the origin) (sequence partly withheld): f1 bacteriophage origin of replication; arrow indicates direction of (+) strand synthesis
>Addgene plasmid #85534 | FgH1tUTG_mup53_Ex4 | addgene full sequence | sequence record 169870 | Addgene NGS Result
TTCTTT
[37 nt withheld, positions 7-43]
ACCCTATCTCGGTCTATTCTTTTGATTTATAAGGGATTTTGCCGATTTCGGCCTATTGGTTAAAAAATGA
GCTGATTTAACAAAAATTTAACGCGAATTAATTCTGTGGAATGTGTGTCAGTTAGGGTGTGGAAAGTCCC
CAGGCTCCCCAGCAGGCAGAAGTATGCAAAGCATGCATCTCAATTAGTCAGCAACCAGGTGTGGAAAGTC
CCCAGGCTCCCCAGCAGGCAGAAGTATGCAAAGCATGCATCTCAATTAGTCAGCAACCATAGTCCCGCCC
CTAACTCCGCCCATCCCGCCCCTAACTCCGCCCAGTTCCGCCCATTCTCCGCCCCATGGCTGACTAATTT
TTTTTATTTATGCAGAGGCCGAGGCCGCCTCTGCCTCTGAGCTATTCCAGAAGTAGTGAGGAGGCTTTTT
TGGAGGCCTAGGCTTTTGCAAAAAGCTCCCGGGAGCTTGTATATCCATTTTCGGATCTGATCAGCACGTG
TTGACAATTAATCATCGGCATAGTATATCGGCATAGTATAATACGACAAGGTGAGGAACTAAACCATGGC
CAAGTTGACCAGTGCCGTTCCGGTGCTCACCGCGCGCGACGTCGCCGGAGCGGTCGAGTTCTGGACCGAC
CGGCTCGGGTTCTCCCGGGACTTCGTGGAGGACGACTTCGCCGGTGTGGTCCGGGACGACGTGACCCTGT
TCATCAGCGCGGTCCAGGACCAGGTGGTGCCGGACAACACCCTGGCCTGGGTGTGGGTGCGCGGCCTGGA
CGAGCTGTACGCCGAGTGGTCGGAGGTCGTGTCCACGAACTTCCGGGACGCCTCCGGGCCGGCCATGACC
GAGATCGGCGAGCAGCCGTGGGGGCGGGAGTTCGCCCTGCGCGACCCGGCCGGCAACTGCGTGCACTTCG
TGGCCGAGGAGCAGGACTGACACGTGCTACGAGATTTCGATTCCACCGCCGCCTTCTATGAAAGGTTGGG
CTTCGGAATCGTTTTCCGGGACGCCGGCTGGATGATCCTCCAGCGCGGGGATCTCATGCTGGAGTTCTTC
GCCCACCCCAACTTGTTTATTGCAGCTTATAATGGTTACAAATAAAGCAATAGCATCACAAATTTCACAA
ATAAAGCATTTTTTTCACTGCATTCTAGTTGTGGTTTGTCCAAACTCATCAATGTATCTTATCATGTCTG
TATACCGTCGACCTCTAGCTAGAGCTTGGCGTAATCATGGTCATAGCTGTTTCCTGTGTGAAATTGTTAT
CCGCTCACAATTCCACACAACATACGAGCCGGAAGCATAAAGTGTAAAGCCTGGGGTGCCTAATGAGTGA
GCTAACTCACATTAATTGCGTTGCGCTCACTGCCCGCTTTCCAGTCGGGAAACCTGTCGTGCCAGCTGCA
TTAATGAATCGGCCAACGCGCGGGGAGAGGCGGTTTGCGTATTGGGCGCTCTTCCGCTTCCTCGCTCACT
GACTCGCTGCGCTCGGTCGTTCGGCTGCGGCGAGCGGTATCAGCTCACTCAAAGGCGGTAATACGGTTAT
CCACAGAATCAGGGGATAACGCAGGAAAGAACATGTGAGCAAAAGGCCAGCAAAAGGCCAGGAACCGTAA
AAAGGCCGCGTTGCTGGCGTTTTTCCATAGGCTCCGCCCCCCTGACGAGCATCACAAAAATCGACGCTCA
AGTCAGAGGTGGCGAAACCCGACAGGACTATAAAGATACCAGGCGTTTCCCCCTGGAAGCTCCCTCGTGC
GCTCTCCTGTTCCGACCCTGCCGCTTACCGGATACCTGTCCGCCTTTCTCCCTTCGGGAAGCGTGGCGCT
TTCTCATAGCTCACGCTGTAGGTATCTCAGTTCGGTGTAGGTCGTTCGCTCCAAGCTGGGCTGTGTGCAC
GAACCCCCCGTTCAGCCCGACCGCTGCGCCTTATCCGGTAACTATCGTCTTGAGTCCAACCCGGTAAGAC
ACGACTTATCGCCACTGGCAGCAGCCACTGGTAACAGGATTAGCAGAGCGAGGTATGTAGGCGGTGCTAC
AGAGTTCTTGAAGTGGTGGCCTAACTACGGCTACACTAGAAGAACAGTATTTGGTATCTGCGCTCTGCTG
AAGCCAGTTACCTTCGGAAAAAGAGTTGGTAGCTCTTGATCCGGCAAACAAACCACCGCTGGTAGCGGTG
GTTTTTTTGTTTGCAAGCAGCAGATTACGCGCAGAAAAAAAGGATCTCAAGAAGATCCTTTGATCTTTTC
TACGGGGTCTGACGCTCAGTGGAACGAAAACTCACGTTAAGGGATTTTGGTCATGAGATTATCAAAAAGG
ATCTTCACCTAGATCCTTTTAAATTAAAAATGAAGTTTTAAATCAATCTAAAGTATATATGAGTAAACTT
GGTCTGACAGTTACCAATGCTTAATCAGTGAGGCACCTATCTCAGCGATCTGTCTATTTCGTTCATCCAT
AGTTGCCTGACTCCCCGTCGTGTAGATAACTACGATACGGGAGGGCTTACCATCTGGCCCCAGTGCTGCA
ATGATACCGCGAGACCCACGCTCACCGGCTCCAGATTTATCAGCAATAAACCAGCCAGCCGGAAGGGCCG
AGCGCAGAAGTGGTCCTGCAACTTTATCCGCCTCCATCCAGTCTATTAATTGTTGCCGGGAAGCTAGAGT
AAGTAGTTCGCCAGTTAATAGTTTGCGCAACGTTGTTGCCATTGCTACAGGCATCGTGGTGTCACGCTCG
TCGTTTGGTATGGCTTCATTCAGCTCCGGTTCCCAACGATCAAGGCGAGTTACATGATCCCCCATGTTGT
GCAAAAAAGCGGTTAGCTCCTTCGGTCCTCCGATCGTTGTCAGAAGTAAGTTGGCCGCAGTGTTATCACT
CATGGTTATGGCAGCACTGCATAATTCTCTTACTGTCATGCCATCCGTAAGATGCTTTTCTGTGACTGGT
GAGTACTCAACCAAGTCATTCTGAGAATAGTGTATGCGGCGACCGAGTTGCTCTTGCCCGGCGTCAATAC
GGGATAATACCGCGCCACATAGCAGAACTTTAAAAGTGCTCATCATTGGAAAACGTTCTTCGGGGCGAAA
ACTCTCAAGGATCTTACCGCTGTTGAGATCCAGTTCGATGTAACCCACTCGTGCACCCAACTGATCTTCA
GCATCTTTTACTTTCACCAGCGTTTCTGGGTGAGCAAAAACAGGAAGGCAAAATGCCGCAAAAAAGGGAA
TAAGGGCGACACGGAAATGTTGAATACTCATACTCTTCCTTTTTCAATATTATTGAAGCATTTATCAGGG
TTATTGTCTCATGAGCGGATACATATTTGAATGTATTTAGAAAAATAAACAAATAGGGGTTCCGCGCACA
TTTCCCCGAAAAGTGCCACCTGACGTCGACGGATCGGGAGATCTCCCGATCCCCTATGGTGCACTCTCAG
TACAATCTGCTCTGATGCCGCATAGTTAAGCCAGTATCTGCTCCCTGCTTGTGTGTTGGAGGTCGCTGAG
TAGTGCGCGAGCAAAATTTAAGCTACAACAAGGCAAGGCTTGACCGACAATTGCATGAAGAATCTGCTTA
GGGTTAGGCGTTTTGCGCTGCTTCGCGATGTACGGGCCAGATATACGCGTTGACATTGATTATTGACTAG
TTATTAATAGTAATCAATTACGGGGTCATTAGTTCATAGCCCATATATGGAGTTCCGCGTTACATAACTT
ACGGTAAATGGCCCGCCTGGCTGACCGCCCAACGACCCCCGCCCATTGACGTCAATAATGACGTATGTTC
CCATAGTAACGCCAATAGGGACTTTCCATTGACGTCAATGGGTGGAGTATTTACGGTAAACTGCCCACTT
GGCAGTACATCAAGTGTATCATATGCCAAGTACGCCCCCTATTGACGTCAATGACGGTAAATGGCCCGCC
TGGCATTATGCCCAGTACATGACCTTATGGGACTTTCCTACTTGGCAGTACATCTACGTATTAGTCATCG
CTATTACCATGGTGATGCGGTTTTGGCAGTACATCAATGGGCGTGGATAGCGGTTTGACTCACGGGGATT
TCCAAGTCTCCACCCCATTGACGTCAATGGGAGTTTGTTTTGGCACCAAAATCAACGGGACTTTCCAAAA
TGTCGTAACAACTCCGCCCCATTGACGCAAATGGGCGGTAGGCGTGTACGGTGGGAGGTCTATATAAGCA
GCGCGTTTTGCCTGTACTGGGTCTCTCTGGTTAGACCAGATCTGAGCCTGGGAGCTCTCTGGCTAACTAG
GGAACCCACTGCTTAAGCCTCAATAAAGCTTGCCTTGAGTGCTTCAAGTAGTGTGTGCCCGTCTGTTGTG
TGACTCTGGTAACTAGAGATCCCTCAGACCCTTTTAGTCAGTGTGGAAAATCTCTAGCAGTGGCGCCCGA
ACAGGGACTTGAAAGCGAAAGGGAAACCAGAGGAGCTCTCTCGACGCAGGACTCGGCTTGCTGAAGCGCG
CACGGCAAGAGGCGAGGGGCGGCGACTGGTGAGTACGCCAAAAATTTTGACTAGCGGAGGCTAGAAGGAG
AGAGATGGGTGCGAGAGCGTCAGTATTAAGCGGGGGAGAATTAGATCGCGATGGGAAAAAATTCGGTTAA
GGCCAGGGGGAAAGAAAAAATATAAATTAAAACATATAGTATGGGCAAGCAGGGAGCTAGAACGATTCGC
AGTTAATCCTGGCCTGTTAGAAACATCAGAAGGCTGTAGACAAATACTGGGACAGCTACAACCATCCCTT
CAGACAGGATCAGAAGAACTTAGATCATTATATAATACAGTAGCAACCCTCTATTGTGTGCATCAAAGGA
TAGAGATAAAAGACACCAAGGAAGCTTTAGACAAGATAGAGGAAGAGCAAAACAAAAGTAAGACCACCGC
ACAGCAAGCGGCCGCTGATCTTCAGACCTGGAGGAGGAGATATGAGGGACAATTGGAGAAGTGAATTATA
TAAATATAAAGTAGTAAAAATTGAACCATTAGGAGTAGCACCCACCAAGGCAAAGAGAAGAGTGGTGCAG
AGAGAAAAAAGAGCAGTGGGAATAGGAGCTTTGTTCCTTGGGTTCTTGGGAGCAGCAGGAAGCACTATGG
GCGCAGCGTCAATGACGCTGACGGTACAGGCCAGACAATTATTGTCTGGTATAGTGCAGCAGCAGAACAA
TTTGCTGAGGGCTATTGAGGCGCAACAGCATCTGTTGCAACTCACAGTCTGGGGCATCAAGCAGCTCCAG
GCAAGAATCCTGGCTGTGGAAAGATACCTAAAGGATCAACAGCTCCTGGGGATTTGGGGTTGCTCTGGAA
AACTCATTTGCACCACTGCTGTGCCTTGGAATGCTAGTTGGAGTAATAAATCTCTGGAACAGATTTGGAA
TCACACGACCTGGATGGAGTGGGACAGAGAAATTAACAATTACACAAGCTTAATACACTCCTTAATTGAA
GAATCGCAAAACCAGCAAGAAAAGAATGAACAAGAATTATTGGAATTAGATAAATGGGCAAGTTTGTGGA
ATTGGTTTAACATAACAAATTGGCTGTGGTATATAAAATTATTCATAATGATAGTAGGAGGCTTGGTAGG
TTTAAGAATAGTTTTTGCTGTACTTTCTATAGTGAATAGAGTTAGGCAGGGATATTCACCATTATCGTTT
CAGACCCACCTCCCAACCCCGAGGGGACCCGACAGGCCCGAAGGAATAGAAGAAGAAGGTGGAGAGAGAG
ACAGAGACAGATCCATTCGATTAGTGAACGGATCGGCACTGCGTGCGCCAATTCTGCAGACAAATGGCAG
TATTCATCCACAATTTTAAAAGAAAAGGGGGGATTGGGGGGTACAGTGCAGGGGAAAGAATAGTAGACAT
AATAGCAACAGACATACAAACTAAAGAATTACAAAAACAAATTACAAAAATTCAAAATTTTCGGGTTTAT
TACAGGGACAGCAGAGATCCAGTTTGGTTAATTAACCATGGAATTCGAACGCTGACGTCATCAACCCGCT
CCAAGGAATCGCGGGCCCAGTGTCACTAGGCGGGAACACCCAGCGCGCGTGCGCCCTGGCAGGAAGATGG
CTGTGAGGGACAGGGGAGTGGCGCCCTGCAATATTTGCATGTCGCTATGTGTTCTGGGAAATCACCATAA
ACGTGAAATGTCTTTGGATTTGGGAATCTTATAAGTCCCTATCAGTGATAGAGATTCCCGGCAACTATGG
CTTCCACCTGTTTTAGAGCTAGAAATAGCAAGTTAAAATAAGGCTAGTCCGTTATCAACTTGAAAAAGTG
GCACCGAGTCGGTGCTTTTTTTTTAATTAACCCGTGTCGGCTCCAGATCTGGCCTCCGCGCCGGGTTTTG
GCGCCTCCCGCGGGCGCCCCCCTCCTCACGGCGAGCGCTGCCACGTCAGACGAAGGGCGCAGCGAGCGTC
CTGATCCTTCCGCCCGGACGCTCAGGACAGCGGCCCGCTGCTCATAAGACTCGGCCTTAGAACCCCAGTA
TCAGCAGAAGGACATTTTAGGACGGGACTTGGGTGACTCTAGGGCACTGGTTTTCTTTCCAGAGAGCGGA
ACAGGCGAGGAAAAGTAGTCCCTTCTCGGCGATTCTGCGGAGGGATCTCCGTGGGGCGGTGAACGCCGAT
GATTATATAAGGACGCGCCGGGTGTGGCACAGCTAGTTCCGTCGCAGCCGGGATTTGGGTCGCGGTTCTT
GTTTGTGGATCGCTGTGATCGTCACTTGGTGAGTAGCGGGCTGCTGGGCTGGCCGGGGCTTTCGTGGCCG
CCGGGCCGCTCGGTGGGACGGAAGCGTGTGGAGAGACCGCCAAGGGCTGTAGTCTGGGTCCGCGAGCAAG
GTTGCCCTGAACTGGGGGTTGGGGGGAGCGCAGCAAAATGGCGGCTGTTCCCGAGTCTTGAATGGAAGAC
GCTTGTGAGGCGGGCTGTGAGGTCGTTGAAACAAGGTGGGGGGCATGGTGGGCGGCAAGAACCCAAGGTC
TTGAGGCCTTCGCTAATGCGGGAAAGCTCTTATTCGGGTGAGATGGGCTGGGGCACCATCTGGGGACCCT
GACGTGAAGTTTGTCACTGACTGGAGAACTCGGTTTGTCGTCTGTTGCGGGGGCGGCAGTTATGGCGGTG
CCGTTGGGCAGTGCACCCGTACCTTTGGGAGCGCGCGCCCTCGTCGTGTCGTGACGTCACCCGTTCTGTT
GGCTTATAATGCAGGGTGGGGCCACCTGCCGGTAGGTGTGCGGTAGGCTTTTCTCCGTCGCAGGACGCAG
GGTTCGGGCCTAGGGTAGGCTCTCCTGAATCGACAGGCGCCGGACCTCTGGTGAGGGGAGGGATAAGTGA
GGCGTCAGTTTCTTTGGTCGGTTTTATGTACCTATCTTCTTAAGTAGCTGAAGCTCCGGTTTTGAACTAT
GCGCTCGGGGTTGGCGAGTGTGTTTTGTGAAGTTTTTTAGGCACCTTTTGAAATGTAATCATTTGGGTCA
ATATGTAATTTTCAGTGTTAGACTAGTAAATTGTCCGCTAAATTCTGGCCGTTTTTGGCTTTTTTGTTAG
ACGAAGCTTGGGCTGCAGGTCGACTCTAGAGGATCCACCATGTCCAGACTGGACAAGAGCAAAGTCATCA
ACTCTGCCTTGGAGCTCCTGAATGAAGTTGGCATTGAGGGCTTGACCACCAGGAAGCTGGCCCAGAAGCT
GGGTGTGGAGCAGCCTACCCTGTACTGGCATGTGAAGAACAAGAGGGCTCTGCTTGATGCCCTGGCCATT
GAGATGTTGGACAGGCACCACACCCACTTCTGCCCTCTGGAAGGGGAGTCCTGGCAGGACTTCCTGAGGA
ACAATGCCAAGAGCTTCAGATGTGCCTTGCTCTCCCACCGGGATGGTGCCAAAGTTCACTTGGGCACCAG
GCCTACAGAGAAGCAGTATGAGACCCTGGAGAACCAGCTGGCATTCCTGTGCCAACAAGGCTTCTCCCTG
GAAAATGCCTTGTATGCCCTCTCTGCTGTGGGCCACTTCACCTTGGGCTGTGTGCTGGAGGACCAGGAGC
ACCAAGTTGCCAAGGAGGAGAGGGAGACCCCCACCACTGACTCCATGCCACCACTGCTGCGGCAAGCTAT
TGAGTTGTTTGACCACCAAGGGGCTGAGCCTGCATTCCTTTTTGGCCTGGAACTGATCATCTGTGGCCTG
GAAAAGCAGCTGAAATGTGAGTCTGGCTCTGGGTCCGGTGAGGGCAGAGGAAGTCTGCTAACATGCGGTG
ACGTCGAGGAGAATCCTGGCCCAATGGTGAGCAAGGGCGAGGAGCTGTTCACCGGGGTGGTGCCCATCCT
GGTCGAGCTGGACGGCGACGTAAACGGCCACAAGTTCAGCGTGTCCGGCGAGGGCGAGGGCGATGCCACC
TACGGCAAGCTGACCCTGAAGTTCATCTGCACCACCGGCAAGCTGCCCGTGCCCTGGCCCACCCTCGTGA
CCACCCTGACCTACGGCGTGCAGTGCTTCAGCCGCTACCCCGACCACATGAAGCAGCACGACTTCTTCAA
GTCCGCCATGCCCGAAGGCTACGTCCAGGAGCGCACCATCTTCTTCAAGGACGACGGCAACTACAAGACC
CGCGCCGAGGTGAAGTTCGAGGGCGACACCCTGGTGAACCGCATCGAGCTGAAGGGCATCGACTTCAAGG
AGGACGGCAACATCCTGGGGCACAAGCTGGAGTACAACTACAACAGCCACAACGTCTATATCATGGCCGA
CAAGCAGAAGAACGGCATCAAGGTGAACTTCAAGATCCGCCACAACATCGAGGACGGCAGCGTGCAGCTC
GCCGACCACTACCAGCAGAACACCCCCATCGGCGACGGCCCCGTGCTGCTGCCCGACAACCACTACCTGA
GCACCCAGTCCGCCCTGAGCAAAGACCCCAACGAGAAGCGCGATCACATGGTCCTGCTGGAGTTCGTGAC
CGCCGCCGGGATCACTCTCGGCATGGACGAGCTGTACAAGTAAAGCGGCCGCGATCTACAATTCGATATC
AAGCTTATCGATAATCAACCTCTGGATTACAAAATTTGTGAAAGATTGACTGGTATTCTTAACTATGTTG
CTCCTTTTACGCTATGTGGATACGCTGCTTTAATGCCTTTGTATCATGCTATTGCTTCCCGTATGGCTTT
CATTTTCTCCTCCTTGTATAAATCCTGGTTGCTGTCTCTTTATGAGGAGTTGTGGCCCGTTGTCAGGCAA
CGTGGCGTGGTGTGCACTGTGTTTGCTGACGCAACCCCCACTGGTTGGGGCATTGCCACCACCTGTCAGC
TCCTTTCCGGGACTTTCGCTTTCCCCCTCCCTATTGCCACGGCGGAACTCATCGCCGCCTGCCTTGCCCG
CTGCTGGACAGGGGCTCGGCTGTTGGGCACTGACAATTCCGTGGTGTTGTCGGGGAAATCATCGTCCTTT
CCTTGGCTGCTCGCCTGTGTTGCCACCTGGATTCTGCGCGGGACGTCCTTCTGCTACGTCCCTTCGGCCC
TCAATCCAGCGGACCTTCCTTCCCGCGGCCTGCTGCCGGCTCTGCGGCCTCTTCCGCGTCTTCGCCTTCG
CCCTCAGACGAGTCGGATCTCCCTTTGGGCCGCCTCCCCGCATCGAGACCTAGAAAAACATGGAGCAATC
ACAAGTAGCAATACAGCAGCTACCAATGCTGATTGTGCCTGGCTAGAAGCACAAGAGGAGGAGGAGGTGG
GTTTTCCAGTCACACCTCAGGTACCTTTAAGACCAATGACTTACAAGGCAGCTGTAGATCTTAGCCACTT
TTTAAAAGAAAAGGGGGGACTGGAAGGGCTAATTCACTCCCAACGAAGACAAGATATCCTTGATCTGTGG
ATCTACCACACACAAGGCTACTTCCCTGATTGGCAGAACTACACACCAGGGCCAGGGATCAGATATCCAC
TGACCTTTGGATGGTGCTACAAGCTAGTACCAGTTGAGCAAGAGAAGGTAGAAGAAGCCAATGAAGGAGA
GAACACCCGCTTGTTACACCCTGTGAGCCTGCATGGGATGGATGACCCGGAGAGAGAAGTATTAGAGTGG
AGGTTTGACAGCCGCCTAGCATTTCATCACATGGCCCGAGAGCTGCATCCGGACTGTACTGGGTCTCTCT
GGTTAGACCAGATCTGAGCCTGGGAGCTCTCTGGCTAACTAGGGAACCCACTGCTTAAGCCTCAATAAAG
CTTGCCTTGAGTGCTTCAAGTAGTGTGTGCCCGTCTGTTGTGTGACTCTGGTAACTAGAGATCCCTCAGA
CCCTTTTAGTCAGTGTGGAAAATCTCTAGCAGGGCCCGTTTAAACCCGCTGATCAGCCTCGACTGTGCCT
TCTAGTTGCCAGCCATCTGTTGTTTGCCCCTCCCCCGTGCCTTCCTTGACCCTGGAAGGTGCCACTCCCA
CTGTCCTTTCCTAATAAAATGAGGAAATTGCATCGCATTGTCTGAGTAGGTGTCATTCTATTCTGGGGGG
TGGGGTGGGGCAGGACAGCAAGGGGGAGGATTGGGAAGACAATAGCAGGCATGCTGGGGATGCGGTGGGC
TCTATGGCTTCTGAGGCGGAAAGAACCAGCTGGGGCTCTAGGGGGTATCCCC
[124 nt withheld, positions 10666-10789]
C
[91 nt withheld, positions 10791-10881]
A
[49 nt withheld, positions 10883-10931]
CCTTTGACGTTGGAGTCCACG
